Addgene plasmid #203517: pAG416GAL-2x-uA-ccdB-6stop
Purpose: (Empty Backbone) Gateway-compatible destination vector for yeast expression with GAL1 promoter (2x GAL4 binding sites)/upstream ORF/6stop mutation/URA3 marker
Depositing lab: Alejandro Chavez. Depositing organization: University of California, San Diego (UCSD). Publication: A multiplex method for rapidly identifying viral protease inhibitors. Hong SJ, Resnick SJ, Iketani S, Cha JW, Albert BA, Fazekas CT, Chang CW, Liu H, Dagan S, Abagyan MR, Fajtova P, Culbertson B, Brace B, Reddem ER, Forouhar F, Glickman JF, Balkovec JM, Stockwell BR, Shapiro L, O'Donoghue AJ, Sabo Y, Freundlich JS, Ho DD, Chavez A. Mol Syst Biol. 2025 Feb;21(2):158-172. doi: 10.1038/s44320-024-00082-1. Epub 2025 Jan 6. PubMed 39762652.
Backbone
  Vector backbone: pAG416GAL-2x-uA-ccdB-6stop
  Vector type: Yeast Expression
  Selectable markers: URA3
Growth in bacteria
  Bacterial resistance: Chloramphenicol and Ampicillin, 25 & 100 μg/mL
  Growth temperature: 37°C
  Growth strain: ccdB Survival
  Copy number: Unknown
Terms and licenses: Academic/Nonprofit Terms; Industry Terms: Not Available to Industry
How to cite: pAG416GAL-2x-uA-ccdB-6stop was a gift from Alejandro Chavez (Addgene plasmid # 203517 ; http://n2t.net/addgene:203517 ; RRID:Addgene_203517)
