[The description below was written by a language model from this plasmid's Addgene catalogue record and pLannotate feature annotations shown in this document.]
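Description:
pAG416GAL-2x-uA-ccdB-6stop is an empty Gateway destination vector for galactose-inducible protein expression in Saccharomyces cerevisiae. It is a 7,261 nt low-copy centromeric shuttle plasmid. A CEN6/ARS element provides stable replication and segregation in yeast, and a URA3 cassette with its own promoter allows selection in uracil auxotrophs, with possible counterselection on 5-FOA. In E. coli it replicates from a high-copy ColE1/pUC-type origin and carries ampicillin resistance (bla). An f1 origin and remnants of a pBluescript-type backbone (lac promoter/operator, lacZα fragment, flanking T3 and T7 promoters) are also present.

The expression unit consists of a GAL1 promoter fragment, the Gateway cassette and the CYC1 terminator. According to the catalogue entry, the promoter is a modified version containing two Gal4 binding sites and is combined with an upstream ORF and a "6stop" mutation. These elements are not individually annotated in the feature table, and the record does not explain their exact nature or position. An upstream ORF generally dampens translation of the downstream coding sequence, and fewer Gal4 sites would be expected to lower induced transcription, so the design appears aimed at tuning down expression levels. The cassette between attR1 and attR2 carries a chloramphenicol resistance gene and the ccdB toxin gene. It must therefore be propagated in a ccdB-tolerant strain. An LR reaction with an entry clone replaces this cassette with the gene of interest, and ccdB counterselects against unrecombined vector. The associated publication concerns a multiplexed method for identifying viral protease inhibitors, suggesting the vector was built to express such proteins at controlled levels in yeast.
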