Features (pLannotate 1.2.2; 27 found; start..end, strand, type, name):
     69..572     -  misc_feature   CEN/ARS: S. cerevisiae CEN6 centromere fused to an autonomously replicating sequence
    609..713     +  promoter       AmpR promoter: bla
    714..1574    +  CDS            AmpR: β-lactamase; bla; confers resistance to ampicillin, carbenicillin, and related antibiotics
   1745..2333    +  rep_origin     ori: high-copy-number ColE1/pMB1/pBR322/pUC origin of replication
   2516..2608    +  CDS            lacI (fragment): lac repressor; lacI; The lac repressor binds to the lac operator to inhibit transcription in E. coli. This inhibition can be relieved by adding lactose or isopropyl-β-D-thiogalactopyranoside (IPTG).
   2621..2642    +  protein_bind   CAP binding site: CAP binding activates transcription in the presence of cAMP. E. coli catabolite activator protein
   2657..2687    +  promoter       lac promoter: promoter for the E. coli lac operon
   2695..2711    +  protein_bind   lac operator: The lac repressor binds to the lac operator to inhibit transcription in E. coli. This inhibition can be relieved by adding lactose or isopropyl-β-D-thiogalactopyranoside (IPTG). lac repressor encoded by lacI
   2756..2774    +  promoter       T3 promoter: promoter for bacteriophage T3 RNA polymerase
   2793..3201    +  promoter       GAL1 promoter (fragment): S. cerevisiae GAL1; inducible promoter, regulated by Gal4
   3256..3380    +  protein_bind   attR1: mutant version of attR; recombination site for the Gateway® LR reaction LR Clonase™
   3405..3435    +  promoter       lac UV5 promoter: E. coli lac promoter with an "up" mutation
   3459..3488    +  promoter       cat promoter (fragment): promoter of the E. coli cat gene encoding chloramphenicol acetyltransferase
   3489..4148    +  CDS            CmR: chloramphenicol acetyltransferase; cat; confers resistance to chloramphenicol
   4327..4485    +  CDS            ccdA (fragment): CCDA_ECO57 - Also known as H, letA. Experimental evidence at protein level: Swiss-Prot protein existence level 1. Antitoxin component of a type II toxin-antitoxin (TA) system which inhibits the post-segregational killing (PSK) of plasmid-free cells, also referred to as a plasmid addiction system. Binds to and blocks the activity of CcdB; will also remove bound CcdB protein from the CcdB-GyrA complex by forming a CcdA-CcdB complex, a process termed rejuvenation. Functions as a transcriptional corepressor for the ccdAB operon, repression also requires CcdB (By similarity). From Escherichia coli
   4490..4792    +  CDS            ccdB: CCDB_ECOLI - Also known as G, letB, letD. Experimental evidence at protein level: Swiss-Prot protein existence level 1. Toxic component of a type II toxin-antitoxin (TA) system, functioning in plasmid maintainence. Responsible for the post- segregational killing (PSK) of plasmid-free cells, also referred to as a plasmid addiction system. Half-life of over 2 hours. Cell killing by CcdB is accompanied by filamentation, defects in chromosome and plasmid segregation, defects in cell division, formation of anucleate cells, decreased DNA synthesis and plasmid loss. Interferes with the activity of DN
   4836..4960    -  protein_bind   attR2: mutant version of attR; recombination site for the Gateway® LR reaction LR Clonase™
   4964..5011    +  misc_feature   MCS (fragment): pBluescript multiple cloning site
   5012..5259    +  terminator     CYC1 terminator: S. cerevisiae CYC1; transcription terminator for CYC1
   5278..5296    -  promoter       T7 promoter: promoter for bacteriophage T7 RNA polymerase
   5304..5459    +  CDS            lacZα (fragment): LacZα fragment of β-galactosidase; lacZ fragment
   5463..5891    +  rep_origin     f1 ori (sequence partly withheld): f1 bacteriophage origin of replication; arrow indicates direction of (+) strand synthesis
   5919..5970    -  misc_feature   bom (fragment): basis of mobility region from pBR322
   6049..6852    -  CDS            URA3: orotidine-5'-phosphate decarboxylase, required for uracil biosynthesis; S. cerevisiae URA3; yeast auxotrophic marker, counterselectable with 5-fluoroorotic acid (5-FOA)
   6853..7068    -  promoter       URA3 promoter: S. cerevisiae URA3
   7076..7125    -  misc_feature   bom (fragment): basis of mobility region from pBR322
   7227..1       -  CDS            rop (fragment) (across the origin): Rop protein, which maintains plasmids at low copy number; rop
>Addgene plasmid #203517 | pAG416GAL-2x-uA-ccdB-6stop | addgene full sequence | sequence record 402863 | Addgene NGS Result
GACGAAAGGGCCTCGTGATACGCCTATTTTTATAGGTTAATGTCATGATAATAATGGTTTCTTAGACGGA
TCGCTTGCCTGTAACTTACACGCGCCTCGTATCTTTTAATGATGGAATAATTTGGGAATTTACTCTGTGT
TTATTTATTTTTATGTTTTGTATTTGGATTTTAGAAAGTAAATAAAGAAGGTAGAAGAGTTACGGAATGA
AGAAAAAAAAATAAACAAAGGTTTAAAAAATTTCAACAAAAAGCGTACTTTACATATATATTTATTAGAC
AAGAAAAGCAGATTAAATAGATATACATTCGATTAACGATAAGTAAAATGTAAAATCACAGGATTTTCGT
GTGTGGTCTTCTACACAGACAAGATGAAACAATTCGGCATTAATACCTGAGAGCAGGAAGAGCAAGATAA
AAGGTAGTATTTGTTGGCGATCCCCCTAGAGTCTTTTACATCTTCGGAAAACAAAAACTATTTTTTCTTT
AATTTCTTTTTTTACTTTCTATTTTTAATTTATATATTTATATTAAAAAATTTAAATTATAATTATTTTT
ATAGCACGTGATGAAAAGGACCCAGGTGGCACTTTTCGGGGAAATGTGCGCGGAACCCCTATTTGTTTAT
TTTTCTAAATACATTCAAATATGTATCCGCTCATGAGACAATAACCCTGATAAATGCTTCAATAATATTG
AAAAAGGAAGAGTATGAGTATTCAACATTTCCGTGTCGCCCTTATTCCCTTTTTTGCGGCATTTTGCCTT
CCTGTTTTTGCTCACCCAGAAACGCTGGTGAAAGTAAAAGATGCTGAAGATCAGTTGGGTGCACGAGTGG
GTTACATCGAACTGGATCTCAACAGCGGTAAGATCCTTGAGAGTTTTCGCCCCGAAGAACGTTTTCCAAT
GATGAGCACTTTTAAAGTTCTGCTATGTGGCGCGGTATTATCCCGTATTGACGCCGGGCAAGAGCAACTC
GGTCGCCGCATACACTATTCTCAGAATGACTTGGTTGAGTACTCACCAGTCACAGAAAAGCATCTTACGG
ATGGCATGACAGTAAGAGAATTATGCAGTGCTGCCATAACCATGAGTGATAACACTGCGGCCAACTTACT
TCTGACAACGATCGGAGGACCGAAGGAGCTAACCGCTTTTTTGCACAACATGGGGGATCATGTAACTCGC
CTTGATCGTTGGGAACCGGAGCTGAATGAAGCCATACCAAACGACGAGCGTGACACCACGATGCCTGTAG
CAATGGCAACAACGTTGCGCAAACTATTAACTGGCGAACTACTTACTCTAGCTTCCCGGCAACAATTAAT
AGACTGGATGGAGGCGGATAAAGTTGCAGGACCACTTCTGCGCTCGGCCCTTCCGGCTGGCTGGTTTATT
GCTGATAAATCTGGAGCCGGTGAGCGTGGGTCTCGCGGTATCATTGCAGCACTGGGGCCAGATGGTAAGC
CCTCCCGTATCGTAGTTATCTACACGACGGGGAGTCAGGCAACTATGGATGAACGAAATAGACAGATCGC
TGAGATAGGTGCCTCACTGATTAAGCATTGGTAACTGTCAGACCAAGTTTACTCATATATACTTTAGATT
GATTTAAAACTTCATTTTTAATTTAAAAGGATCTAGGTGAAGATCCTTTTTGATAATCTCATGACCAAAA
TCCCTTAACGTGAGTTTTCGTTCCACTGAGCGTCAGACCCCGTAGAAAAGATCAAAGGATCTTCTTGAGA
TCCTTTTTTTCTGCGCGTAATCTGCTGCTTGCAAACAAAAAAACCACCGCTACCAGCGGTGGTTTGTTTG
CCGGATCAAGAGCTACCAACTCTTTTTCCGAAGGTAACTGGCTTCAGCAGAGCGCAGATACCAAATACTG
TTCTTCTAGTGTAGCCGTAGTTAGGCCACCACTTCAAGAACTCTGTAGCACCGCCTACATACCTCGCTCT
GCTAATCCTGTTACCAGTGGCTGCTGCCAGTGGCGATAAGTCGTGTCTTACCGGGTTGGACTCAAGACGA
TAGTTACCGGATAAGGCGCAGCGGTCGGGCTGAACGGGGGGTTCGTGCACACAGCCCAGCTTGGAGCGAA
CGACCTACACCGAACTGAGATACCTACAGCGTGAGCTATGAGAAAGCGCCACGCTTCCCGAAGGGAGAAA
GGCGGACAGGTATCCGGTAAGCGGCAGGGTCGGAACAGGAGAGCGCACGAGGGAGCTTCCAGGGGGAAAC
GCCTGGTATCTTTATAGTCCTGTCGGGTTTCGCCACCTCTGACTTGAGCGTCGATTTTTGTGATGCTCGT
CAGGGGGGCGGAGCCTATGGAAAAACGCCAGCAACGCGGCCTTTTTACGGTTCCTGGCCTTTTGCTGGCC
TTTTGCTCACATGTTCTTTCCTGCGTTATCCCCTGATTCTGTGGATAACCGTATTACCGCCTTTGAGTGA
GCTGATACCGCTCGCCGCAGCCGAACGACCGAGCGCAGCGAGTCAGTGAGCGAGGAAGCGGAAGAGCGCC
CAATACGCAAACCGCCTCTCCCCGCGCGTTGGCCGATTCATTAATGCAGCTGGCACGACAGGTTTCCCGA
CTGGAAAGCGGGCAGTGAGCGCAACGCAATTAATGTGAGTTAGCTCACTCATTAGGCACCCCAGGCTTTA
CACTTTATGCTTCCGGCTCGTATGTTGTGTGGAATTGTGAGCGGATAACAATTTCACACAGGAAACAGCT
ATGACCATGATTACGCCAAGCGCGCAATTAACCCTCACTAAAGGGAACAAAAGCTGGAGCTCCCGACGGA
AGACTCTCCTCCGTGCGTCCTCGTCTTCACCGGTCGCGTTCCTGAAACGCAGATGTGCCTCGCGCCGCAC
TGCTCCGAACAATAAAGATTCTACAATACTAGCTTTTATGGTTATGAAGAGGAAAAATTGGCAGTAACCT
GGCCCCACAAACCTTCAAATGAACGAATCAAATTAACAACCATAGGATGATAATGCGATTAGTTTTTTAG
CCTTATTTCTGGGGTAATTAATCAGCGAAGCGATGATTTTTGATCTATTAACAGATATATAAATGCAAAA
ACTGCATAACCACTTTAACTAATACTTTCAACATTTTCGGTTTGTATTACTTCTTATTCAAATGTAATAA
AAGTATCAACAAAAAATTGTTAATATACCTCTATACTTTAACGTCAAGGAGAAAAAACCCCGGATTCTAG
ACTGAACAAGATGGCAAACTAGTGGATCCCCCATCACAAGTTTGTACAAAAAAGCTGAACGAGAAACGTA
AAATGATATAAATATCAATATATTAAATTAGATTTTGCATAAAAAACAGACTACATAATACTGTAAAACA
CAACATATCCAGTCACTATGGCGGCCGCATTAGGCACCCCAGGCTTTACACTTTATGCTTCCGGCTCGTA
TAATGTGTGGATTTTGAGTTAGGATCCGTCGAGATTTTCAGGAGCTAAGGAAGCTAAAATGGAGAAAAAA
ATCACTGGATATACCACCGTTGATATATCCCAATGGCATCGTAAAGAACATTTTGAGGCATTTCAGTCAG
TTGCTCAATGTACCTATAACCAGACCGTTCAGCTGGATATTACGGCCTTTTTAAAGACCGTAAAGAAAAA
TAAGCACAAGTTTTATCCGGCCTTTATTCACATTCTTGCCCGCCTGATGAATGCTCATCCGGAATTCCGT
ATGGCAATGAAAGACGGTGAGCTGGTGATATGGGATAGTGTTCACCCTTGTTACACCGTTTTCCATGAGC
AAACTGAAACGTTTTCATCGCTCTGGAGTGAATACCACGACGATTTCCGGCAGTTTCTACACATATATTC
GCAAGATGTGGCGTGTTACGGTGAAAACCTGGCCTATTTCCCTAAAGGGTTTATTGAGAATATGTTTTTC
GTCTCAGCCAATCCCTGGGTGAGTTTCACCAGTTTTGATTTAAACGTGGCCAATATGGACAACTTCTTCG
CCCCCGTTTTCACCATGGGCAAATATTATACGCAAGGCGACAAGGTGCTGATGCCGCTGGCGATTCAGGT
TCATCATGCCGTTTGTGATGGCTTCCATGTCGGCAGAATGCTTAATGAATTACAACAGTACTGCGATGAG
TGGCAGGGCGGGGCGTAAACGCGTGGATCCGGCTTACTAAAAGCCAGATAACAGTATGCGTATTTGCGCG
CTGATTTTTGCGGTATAAGAATATATACTGATATGTATACCCGAAGTATGTCAAAAAGAGGTATGCTATG
AAGCAGCGTATTACAGTGACAGTTGACAGCGACAGCTATCAGTTGCTCAAGGCATATATGATGTCAATAT
CTCCGGTCTGGTAAGCACAACCATGCAGAATGAAGCCCGTCGTCTGCGTGCCGAACGCTGGAAAGCGGAA
AATCAGGAAGGGATGGCTGAGGTCGCCCGGTTTATTGAAATGAACGGCTCTTTTGCTGACGAGAACAGGG
GCTGGTGAAATGCAGTTTAAGGTTTACACCTATAAAAGAGAGAGCCGTTATCGTCTGTTTGTGGATGTAC
AGAGTGATATTATTGACACGCCCGGGCGACGGATGGTGATCCCCCTGGCCAGTGCACGTCTGCTGTCAGA
TAAAGTCTCCCGTGAACTTTACCCGGTGGTGCATATCGGGGATGAAAGCTGGCGCATGATGACCACCGAT
ATGGCCAGTGTGCCGGTCTCCGTTATCGGGGAAGAAGTGGCTGATCTCAGCCACCGCGAAAATGACATCA
AAAACGCCATTAACCTGATGTTCTGGGGAATATAAATGTCAGGCTCCCTTATACACAGCCAGTCTGCAGG
TCGACCATAGTGACTGGATATGTTGTGTTTTACAGTATTATGTAGTCTGTTTTTTATGCAAAATCTAATT
TAATATATTGATATTTATATCATTTTACGTTTCTCGTTCAGCTTTCTTGTACTAAGTGGTGATGGGCTGC
AGGAATTCGATATCAAGCTTATCGATACCGTCGACCTCGAGTCATGTAATTAGTTATGTCACGCTTACAT
TCACGCCCTCCCCCCACATCCGCTCTAACCGAAAAGGAAGGAGTTAGACAACCTGAAGTCTAGGTCCCTA
TTTATTTTTTTATAGTTATGTTAGTATTAAGAACGTTATTTATATTTCAAATTTTTCTTTTTTTTCTGTA
CAGACGCGTGTACGCATGTAACATTATACTGAAAACCTTGCTTGAGAAGGTTTTGGGACGCTCGAAGGCT
TTAATTTGCGGCCGGTACCCAATTCGCCCTATAGTGAGTCGTATTACGCGCGCTCACTGGCCGTCGTTTT
ACAACGTCGTGACTGGGAAAACCCTGGCGTTACCCAACTTAATCGCCTTGCAGCACATCCCCCTTTCGCC
AGCTGGCGTAATAGCGAAGAGGCCCGCACCGATCGCCCTTCCCAACAGTTGCGCAGCCTGAATGGCGAAT
GG
[124 nt withheld, positions 5463-5586]
C
[91 nt withheld, positions 5588-5678]
A
[49 nt withheld, positions 5680-5728]
CCTTTGACGTTGGAGTCCACGTTCTTT
[37 nt withheld, positions 5756-5792]
ACCCTATCTCGGTCTATTCTTTTGATTTATAAGGGATTTTGCCGATTTCGGCCTATTGGTTAAAAAATGA
GCTGATTTAACAAAAATTTAACGCGAATTTTAACAAAATATTAACGCTTACAATTTCCTGATGCGGTATT
TTCTCCTTACGCATCTGTGCGGTATTTCACACCGCATAGGGTAATAACTGATATAATTAAATTGAAGCTC
TAATTTGTGAGTTTAGTATACATGCATTTACTTATAATACAGTTTTTTAGTTTTGCTGGCCGCATCTTCT
CAAATATGCTTCCCAGCCTGCTTTTCTGTAACGTTCACCCTCTACCTTAGCATCCCTTCCCTTTGCAAAT
AGTCCTCTTCCAACAATAATAATGTCAGATCCTGTAGAGACCACATCATCCACGGTTCTATACTGTTGAC
CCAATGCGTCTCCCTTGTCATCTAAACCCACACCGGGTGTCATAATCAACCAATCGTAACCTTCATCTCT
TCCACCCATGTCTCTTTGAGCAATAAAGCCGATAACAAAATCTTTGTCGCTCTTCGCAATGTCAACAGTA
CCCTTAGTATATTCTCCAGTAGATAGGGAGCCCTTGCATGACAATTCTGCTAACATCAAAAGGCCTCTAG
GTTCCTTTGTTACTTCTTCTGCCGCCTGCTTCAAACCGCTAACAATACCTGGGCCCACCACACCGTGTGC
ATTCGTAATGTCTGCCCATTCTGCTATTCTGTATACACCCGCAGAGTACTGCAATTTGACTGTATTACCA
ATGTCAGCAAATTTTCTGTCTTCGAAGAGTAAAAAATTGTACTTGGCGGATAATGCCTTTAGCGGCTTAA
CTGTGCCCTCCATGGAAAAATCAGTCAAGATATCCACATGTGTTTTTAGTAAACAAATTTTGGGACCTAA
TGCTTCAACTAACTCCAGTAATTCCTTGGTGGTACGAACATCCAATGAAGCACACAAGTTTGTTTGCTTT
TCGTGCATGATATTAAATAGCTTGGCAGCAACAGGACTAGGATGAGTAGCAGCACGTTCCTTATATGTAG
CTTTCGACATGATTTATCTTCGTTTCCTGCAGGTTTTTGTTCTGTGCAGTTGGGTTAAGAATACTGGGCA
ATTTCATGTTTCTTCAACACTACATATGCGTATATATACCAATCTAAGTCTGTGCTCCTTCCTTCGTTCT
TCCTTCTGTTCGGAGATTACCGAATCAAAAAAATTTCAAGGAAACCGAAATCAAAAAAAAGAATAAAAAA
AAAATGATGAATTGAAAAGGTGGTATGGTGCACTCTCAGTACAATCTGCTCTGATGCCGCATAGTTAAGC
CAGCCCCGACACCCGCCAACACCCGCTGACGCGCCCTGACGGGCTTGTCTGCTCCCGGCATCCGCTTACA
GACAAGCTGTGACCGTCTCCGGGAGCTGCATGTGTCAGAGGTTTTCACCGTCATCACCGAAACGCGCGA
